Addgene plasmid #130726: pMSCVbsd-PPARD-C91A-E92A
Purpose: Vector encoding PPARD cDNA for retroviral transduction
Depositing lab: Till Adhikary. Depositing organization: Philipps-Universitaet Marburg. Publication: PPARbeta/delta recruits NCOR and regulates transcription reinitiation of ANGPTL4. Legrand N, Bretscher CL, Zielke S, Wilke B, Daude M, Fritz B, Diederich WE, Adhikary T. Nucleic Acids Res. 2019 Oct 10;47(18):9573-9591. doi: 10.1093/nar/gkz685. PubMed 31428774.
Backbone
  Vector backbone: pMSCVbsd
  Vector type: Retroviral
  Selectable markers: Blasticidin
Growth in bacteria
  Bacterial resistance: Ampicillin, 100 μg/mL
  Growth temperature: 37°C
  Growth strain: NEB Stable
  Copy number: High Copy
Gene/Insert
  Gene/Insert name: PPARD C91A-E92A
  Species: H. sapiens (human)
  Mutation: C91A-E92A
  Entrez Gene: PPARD (a.k.a. FAAR, NR1C2, NUC1, NUCI, NUCII, PPARB)
  Cloning method: Restriction Enzyme; 5′ cloning site BglII (destroyed during cloning); 3′ cloning site XhoI (not destroyed)
  Sequencing primers: 5′ pMSCVseqfw (CCCTTGAACCTCCTCGTTCGACC); 3′ pMSCVseqrv (GAGACGTGCTACTTCCATTTGTC)
Terms and licenses: Academic/Nonprofit Terms; Industry Terms: Not Available to Industry
Depositor comments: Generated by PCR mutagenesis. Please visit https://www.biorxiv.org/content/10.1101/525576v2 for BioRxiv preprint.
How to cite: pMSCVbsd-PPARD-C91A-E92A was a gift from Till Adhikary (Addgene plasmid # 130726 ; http://n2t.net/addgene:130726 ; RRID:Addgene_130726)
