[The description below was written by a language model from this plasmid's Addgene catalogue record and pLannotate feature annotations shown in this document.]
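Description:
pMSCVbsd-PPARD-C91A-E92A is a 7.3 kb gammaretroviral transfer vector built on the pMSCVbsd backbone, a blasticidin-selectable version of the murine stem cell virus (MSCV) system, and is intended for delivering a mutant human PPARD cDNA into mammalian cells by retroviral transduction. In bacteria it is maintained through a high-copy ColE1/pUC-type origin and selected with ampicillin via the β-lactamase gene. The remaining backbone annotations (lac promoter/operator and fragments of lacI, lacZα, rop, bom, TcR and env) are non-functional leftovers of the plasmid's cloning history.

The viral portion begins with the 5' LTR of murine embryonic stem cell virus, followed by the Ψ packaging signal and a truncated gag region lacking its start codon, which together allow efficient encapsidation of the genomic RNA when the plasmid is introduced into a packaging cell line that supplies gag, pol and env in trans. The PPARD open reading frame, inserted between a destroyed BglII site and an intact XhoI site, lies directly downstream and has no dedicated internal promoter annotated, so it is presumably transcribed from the 5' LTR. PPARD (PPARβ/δ, NR1C2) is a ligand-activated nuclear receptor transcription factor. This version carries the C91A and E92A substitutions, introduced by PCR mutagenesis, but the record does not state their functional consequence. Downstream, a mouse PGK promoter drives blasticidin S deaminase so that stably transduced cells can be selected. The cassette ends in the 3' LTR, which the automated annotation matches only as fragments of a ΔU3 Moloney LTR, so its exact nature is unclear from the table. The associated study concerns PPARβ/δ-dependent corepressor recruitment and transcriptional regulation of ANGPTL4, which fits use of this construct for stable expression of the mutant receptor.
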