Features (pLannotate 1.2.2; 20 found; start..end, strand, type, name):
      1..517     +  LTR            5' LTR: 5' long terminal repeat from murine embryonic stem cell virus
    581..922     +  misc_feature   MESV Ψ: packaging signal of murine embryonic stem cell virus
    989..1405    +  CDS            gag (truncated): truncated Moloney murine leukemia virus (MMLV) gag gene lacking the start codon
   1482..2804    +  CDS            PPARD: PPARD_HUMAN - Also known as NR1C2, PPARB. Experimental evidence at protein level: Swiss-Prot protein existence level 1. Ligand-activated transcription factor. Receptor that binds peroxisome proliferators such as hypolipidemic drugs and fatty acids. Has a preference for poly-unsaturated fatty acids, such as gamma- linoleic acid and eicosapentanoic acid. Once activated by a ligand, the receptor binds to promoter elements of target genes. Regulates the peroxisomal beta-oxidation pathway of fatty acids. Functions as transcription activator for the acyl-CoA oxidase gene. Decreases expression of NPC
   2955..3454    +  promoter       PGK promoter: mouse phosphoglycerate kinase 1 promoter
   3475..3873    +  CDS            BSD: blasticidin S deaminase; Aspergillus terreus BSD; confers resistance to blasticidin
   3918..3952    +  LTR            3' LTR (ΔU3) (fragment): self-inactivating 3' long terminal repeat (LTR) from Moloney murine leukemia virus
   3949..4243    +  LTR            3' LTR (ΔU3) (fragment): self-inactivating 3' long terminal repeat (LTR) from Moloney murine leukemia virus
   4405..4421    -  protein_bind   lac operator: The lac repressor binds to the lac operator to inhibit transcription in E. coli. This inhibition can be relieved by adding lactose or isopropyl-β-D-thiogalactopyranoside (IPTG). lac repressor encoded by lacI
   4429..4459    -  promoter       lac promoter: promoter for the E. coli lac operon
   4474..4495    -  protein_bind   CAP binding site: CAP binding activates transcription in the presence of cAMP. E. coli catabolite activator protein
   4508..4600    -  CDS            lacI (fragment): lac repressor; lacI; The lac repressor binds to the lac operator to inhibit transcription in E. coli. This inhibition can be relieved by adding lactose or isopropyl-β-D-thiogalactopyranoside (IPTG).
   4783..5371    -  rep_origin     ori: high-copy-number ColE1/pMB1/pBR322/pUC origin of replication
   5542..6402    -  CDS            AmpR: β-lactamase; bla; confers resistance to ampicillin, carbenicillin, and related antibiotics
   6403..6507    -  promoter       AmpR promoter: bla
   6602..6637    +  CDS            rop (fragment): Rop protein, which maintains plasmids at low copy number; rop
   6739..6838    +  misc_feature   bom (fragment): basis of mobility region from pBR322
   6844..6993    -  CDS            lacZα (fragment): LacZα fragment of β-galactosidase; lacZ fragment
   6993..7194    -  CDS            TcR (fragment): tetracycline efflux protein; tet; confers resistance to tetracycline
   7195..7293    +  CDS            env (fragment): murine leukemia virus gPr80 envelope polyprotein precursor; env; proteolytically cleaved into gp70SU and p15TM subunits
>Addgene plasmid #130726 | pMSCVbsd-PPARD-C91A-E92A | addgene full sequence | sequence record 255686 | Addgene NGS Result
AATGAAAGACCCCACCTGTAGGTTTGGCAAGCTAGCTTAAGTAACGCCATTTTGCAAGGCATGGAAAATA
CATAACTGAGAATAGAGAAGTTCAGATCAAGGTTAGGAACAGAGAGACAGCAGAATATGGGCCAAACAGG
ATATCTGTGGTAAGCAGTTCCTGCCCCGGCTCAGGGCCAAGAACAGATGGTCCCCAGATGCGGTCCCGCC
CTCAGCAGTTTCTAGAGAACCATCAGATGTTTCCAGGGTGCCCCAAGGACCTGAAATGACCCTGTGCCTT
ATTTGAACTAACCAATCAGTTCGCTTCTCGCTTCTGTTCGCGCGCTTCTGCTCCCCGAGCTCAATAAAAG
AGCCCACAACCCCTCACTCGGCGCGCCAGTCCTCCGATAGACTGCGTCGCCCGGGTACCCGTATTCCCAA
TAAAGCCTCTTGCTGTTTGCATCCGAATCGTGGACTCGCTGATCCTTGGGAGGGTCTCCTCAGATTGATT
GACTGCCCACCTCGGGGGTCTTTCATTTGGAGGTTCCACCGAGATTTGGAGACCCCTGCCCAGGGACCAC
CGACCCCCCCGCCGGGAGGTAAGCTGGCCAGCGGTCGTTTCGTGTCTGTCTCTGTCTTTGTGCGTGTTTG
TGCCGGCATCTAATGTTTGCGCCTGCGTCTGTACTAGTTAGCTAACTAGCTCTGTATCTGGCGGACCCGT
GGTGGAACTGACGAGTTCTGAACACCCGGCCGCAACCCTGGGAGACGTCCCAGGGACTTTGGGGGCCGTT
TTTGTGGCCCGACCTGAGGAAGGGAGTCGATGTGGAATCCGACCCCGTCAGGATATGTGGTTCTGGTAGG
AGACGAGAACCTAAAACAGTTCCCGCCTCCGTCTGAATTTTTGCTTTCGGTTTGGAACCGAAGCCGCGCG
TCTTGTCTGCTGCAGCGCTGCAGCATCGTTCTGTGTTGTCTCTGTCTGACTGTGTTTCTGTATTTGTCTG
AAAATTAGGGCCAGACTGTTACCACTCCCTTAAGTTTGACCTTAGGTCACTGGAAAGATGTCGAGCGGAT
CGCTCACAACCAGTCGGTAGATGTCAAGAAGAGACGTTGGGTTACCTTCTGCTCTGCAGAATGGCCAACC
TTTAACGTCGGATGGCCGCGAGACGGCACCTTTAACCGAGACCTCATCACCCAGGTTAAGATCAAGGTCT
TTTCACCTGGCCCGCATGGACACCCAGACCAGGTCCCCTACATCGTGACCTGGGAAGCCTTGGCTTTTGA
CCCCCCTCCCTGGGTCAAGCCCTTTGTACACCCTAAGCCTCCGCCTCCTCTTCCTCCATCCGCCCCGTCT
CTCCCCCTTGAACCTCCTCGTTCGACCCCGCCTCGATCCTCCCTTTATCCAGCCCTCACTCCTTCTCTAG
GCGCCGGAATTAGATCCACTAGTAACGGCCGCCAGTGTGCTGGAATTCGCCCTTAGGTGTGGCGCCGAGG
GGAGATCAGCCATGGAGCAGCCACAGGAGGAAGCCCCTGAGGTCCGGGAAGAGGAGGAGAAAGAGGAAGT
GGCAGAGGCAGAAGGAGCCCCAGAGCTCAATGGGGGACCACAGCATGCACTTCCTTCCAGCAGCTACACA
GACCTCTCCCGGAGCTCCTCGCCACCCTCACTGCTGGACCAACTGCAGATGGGCTGTGACGGGGCCTCAT
GCGGCAGCCTCAACATGGAGTGCCGGGTGTGCGGGGACAAGGCATCGGGCTTCCACTACGGTGTTCATGC
AGCCGCCGGGTGCAAGGGCTTCTTCCGTCGTACGATCCGCATGAAGCTGGAGTACGAGAAGTGTGAGCGC
AGCTGCAAGATTCAGAAGAAGAACCGCAACAAGTGCCAGTACTGCCGCTTCCAGAAGTGCCTGGCACTGG
GCATGTCACACAACGCTATCCGTTTTGGTCGGATGCCGGAGGCTGAGAAGAGGAAGCTGGTGGCAGGGCT
GACTGCAAACGAGGGGAGCCAGTACAACCCACAGGTGGCCGACCTGAAGGCCTTCTCCAAGCACATCTAC
AATGCCTACCTGAAAAACTTCAACATGACCAAAAAGAAGGCCCGCAGCATCCTCACCGGCAAAGCCAGCC
ACACGGCGCCCTTTGTGATCCACGACATCGAGACATTGTGGCAGGCAGAGAAGGGGCTGGTGTGGAAGCA
GTTGGTGAATGGCCTGCCTCCCTACAAGGAGATCAGCGTGCACGTCTTCTACCGCTGCCAGTGCACCACA
GTGGAGACCGTGCGGGAGCTCACTGAGTTCGCCAAGAGCATCCCCAGCTTCAGCAGCCTCTTCCTCAACG
ACCAGGTTACCCTTCTCAAGTATGGCGTGCACGAGGCCATCTTCGCCATGCTGGCCTCTATCGTCAACAA
GGACGGGCTGCTGGTAGCCAACGGCAGTGGCTTTGTCACCCGTGAGTTCCTGCGCAGCCTCCGCAAACCC
TTCAGTGATATCATTGAGCCTAAGTTTGAATTTGCTGTCAAGTTCAACGCCCTGGAACTTGATGACAGTG
ACCTGGCCCTATTCATTGCGGCCATCATTCTGTGTGGAGACCGGCCAGGCCTCATGAACGTTCCACGGGT
GGAGGCTATCCAGGACACCATCCTGCGTGCCCTCGAATTCCACCTGCAGGCCAACCACCCTGATGCCCAG
TACCTCTTCCCCAAGCTGCTGCAGAAGATGGCTGACCTGCGGCAACTGGTCACCGAGCACGCCCAGATGA
TGCAGCGGATCAAGAAGACCGAAACCGAGACCTCGCTGCACCCTCTGCTCCAGGAGATCTACAAGGACAT
GTACTAACGGCGGCACCCAGGCCTCCCTGCAGACTCCAATGGGGCCAGCACTGGAGGGGCCCACCCACAT
GACTTTTCCATTGACCAGCTCTCAAGGGCGAATTCTGCAGATATCCATCACACTGGCGGCCGCTCGAGGT
TAACGAATTCTACCGGGTAGGGGAGGCGCTTTTCCCAAGGCAGTCTGGAGCATGCGCTTTAGCAGCCCCG
CTGGGCACTTGGCGCTACACAAGTGGCCTCTGGCCTCGCACACATTCCACATCCACCGGTAGGCGCCAAC
CGGCTCCGTTCTTTGGTGGCCCCTTCGCGCCACCTTCTACTCCTCCCCTAGTCAGGAAGTTCCCCCCCGC
CCCGCAGCTCGCGTCGTGCAGGACGTGACAAATGGAAGTAGCACGTCTCACTAGTCTCGTGCAGATGGAC
AGCACCGCTGAGCAATGGAAGCGGGTAGGCCTTTGGGGCAGCGGCCAATAGCAGCTTTGCTCCTTCGCTT
TCTGGGCTCAGAGGCTGGGAAGGGGTGGGTCCGGGGGCGGGCTCAGGGGCGGGCTCAGGGGCGGGGCGGG
CGCCCGAAGGTCCTCCGGAGGCCCGGCATTCTGCACGCTTCAAAAGCGCACGTCTGCCGCGCTGTTCTCC
TCTTCCTCATCTCCGGGCCTTTCGACCTGCAGCCCAAGCTTACCATGGCCAAGCCTTTGTCTCAAGAAGA
ATCCACCCTCATTGAAAGAGCAACGGCTACAATCAACAGCATCCCCATCTCTGAAGACTACAGCGTCGCC
AGCGCAGCTCTCTCTAGCGACGGCCGCATCTTCACTGGTGTCAATGTATATCATTTTACTGGGGGACCTT
GTGCAGAACTCGTGGTGCTGGGCACTGCTGCTGCTGCGGCAGCTGGCAACCTGACTTGTATCGTCGCGAT
CGGAAATGAGAACAGGGGCATCTTGAGCCCCTGCGGACGGTGCCGACAGGTGCTTCTCGATCTGCATCCT
GGGATCAAAGCCATAGTGAAGGACAGTGATGGACAGCCGACGGCAGTTGGGATTCGTGAATTGCTGCCCT
CTGGTTATGTGTGGGAGGGCTAATCGATAAAATAAAAGATTTTATTTAGTCTCCAGAAAAAGGGGGGAAT
GAAAGACCCCACCTGTAGGTTTGGCAAGCTAGAGAACCATCAGATGTTTCCAGGGTGCCCCAAGGACCTG
AAATGACCCTGTGCCTTATTTGAACTAACCAATCAGTTCGCTTCTCGCTTCTGTTCGCGCGCTTCTGCTC
CCCGAGCTCAATAAAAGAGCCCACAACCCCTCACTCGGCGCGCCAGTCCTCCGATAGACTGCGTCGCCCG
GGTACCCGTGTATCCAATAAACCCTCTTGCAGTTGCATCCGACTTGTGGTCTCGCTGTTCCTTGGGAGGG
TCTCCTCTGAGTGATTGACTACCCGTCAGCGGGGGTCTTTCATGGGTAACAGTTTCTTGAAGTTGGAGAA
CAACATTCTGAGGGTAGGAGTCGAATATTAAGTAATCCTGACTCAATTAGCCACTGTTTTGAATCCACAT
ACTCCAATACTCCTGAAATAGTTCATTATGGACAGCGCAGAAAGAGCTGGGGAGAATTGTGAAATTGTTA
TCCGCTCACAATTCCACACAACATACGAGCCGGAAGCATAAAGTGTAAAGCCTGGGGTGCCTAATGAGTG
AGCTAACTCACATTAATTGCGTTGCGCTCACTGCCCGCTTTCCAGTCGGGAAACCTGTCGTGCCAGCTGC
ATTAATGAATCGGCCAACGCGCGGGGAGAGGCGGTTTGCGTATTGGGCGCTCTTCCGCTTCCTCGCTCAC
TGACTCGCTGCGCTCGGTCGTTCGGCTGCGGCGAGCGGTATCAGCTCACTCAAAGGCGGTAATACGGTTA
TCCACAGAATCAGGGGATAACGCAGGAAAGAACATGTGAGCAAAAGGCCAGCAAAAGGCCAGGAACCGTA
AAAAGGCCGCGTTGCTGGCGTTTTTCCATAGGCTCCGCCCCCCTGACGAGCATCACAAAAATCGACGCTC
AAGTCAGAGGTGGCGAAACCCGACAGGACTATAAAGATACCAGGCGTTTCCCCCTGGAAGCTCCCTCGTG
CGCTCTCCTGTTCCGACCCTGCCGCTTACCGGATACCTGTCCGCCTTTCTCCCTTCGGGAAGCGTGGCGC
TTTCTCATAGCTCACGCTGTAGGTATCTCAGTTCGGTGTAGGTCGTTCGCTCCAAGCTGGGCTGTGTGCA
CGAACCCCCCGTTCAGCCCGACCGCTGCGCCTTATCCGGTAACTATCGTCTTGAGTCCAACCCGGTAAGA
CACGACTTATCGCCACTGGCAGCAGCCACTGGTAACAGGATTAGCAGAGCGAGGTATGTAGGCGGTGCTA
CAGAGTTCTTGAAGTGGTGGCCTAACTACGGCTACACTAGAAGAACAGTATTTGGTATCTGCGCTCTGCT
GAAGCCAGTTACCTTCGGAAAAAGAGTTGGTAGCTCTTGATCCGGCAAACAAACCACCGCTGGTAGCGGT
GGTTTTTTTGTTTGCAAGCAGCAGATTACGCGCAGAAAAAAAGGATCTCAAGAAGATCCTTTGATCTTTT
CTACGGGGTCTGACGCTCAGTGGAACGAAAACTCACGTTAAGGGATTTTGGTCATGAGATTATCAAAAAG
GATCTTCACCTAGATCCTTTTAAATTAAAAATGAAGTTTTAAATCAATCTAAAGTATATATGAGTAAACT
TGGTCTGACAGTTACCAATGCTTAATCAGTGAGGCACCTATCTCAGCGATCTGTCTATTTCGTTCATCCA
TAGTTGCCTGACTCCCCGTCGTGTAGATAACTACGATACGGGAGGGCTTACCATCTGGCCCCAGTGCTGC
AATGATACCGCGAGACCCACGCTCACCGGCTCCAGATTTATCAGCAATAAACCAGCCAGCCGGAAGGGCC
GAGCGCAGAAGTGGTCCTGCAACTTTATCCGCCTCCATCCAGTCTATTAATTGTTGCCGGGAAGCTAGAG
TAAGTAGTTCGCCAGTTAATAGTTTGCGCAACGTTGTTGCCATTGCTACAGGCATCGTGGTGTCACGCTC
GTCGTTTGGTATGGCTTCATTCAGCTCCGGTTCCCAACGATCAAGGCGAGTTACATGATCCCCCATGTTG
TGCAAAAAAGCGGTTAGCTCCTTCGGTCCTCCGATCGTTGTCAGAAGTAAGTTGGCCGCAGTGTTATCAC
TCATGGTTATGGCAGCACTGCATAATTCTCTTACTGTCATGCCATCCGTAAGATGCTTTTCTGTGACTGG
TGAGTACTCAACCAAGTCATTCTGAGAATAGTGTATGCGGCGACCGAGTTGCTCTTGCCCGGCGTCAATA
CGGGATAATACCGCGCCACATAGCAGAACTTTAAAAGTGCTCATCATTGGAAAACGTTCTTCGGGGCGAA
AACTCTCAAGGATCTTACCGCTGTTGAGATCCAGTTCGATGTAACCCACTCGTGCACCCAACTGATCTTC
AGCATCTTTTACTTTCACCAGCGTTTCTGGGTGAGCAAAAACAGGAAGGCAAAATGCCGCAAAAAAGGGA
ATAAGGGCGACACGGAAATGTTGAATACTCATACTCTTCCTTTTTCAATATTATTGAAGCATTTATCAGG
GTTATTGTCTCATGAGCGGATACATATTTGAATGTATTTAGAAAAATAAACAAATAGGGGTTCCGCGCAC
ATTTCCCCGAAAAGTGCCACCTGACGTCTAAGAAACCATTATTATCATGACATTAACCTATAAAAATAGG
CGTATCACGAGGCCCTTTCGTCTCGCGCGTTTCGGTGATGACGGTGAAAACCTCTGACACATGCAGCTCC
CGGAGACGGTCACAGCTTGTCTGTAAGCGGATGCCGGGAGCAGACAAGCCCGTCAGGGCGCGTCAGCGGG
TGTTGGCGGGTGTCGGGGCTGGCTTAACTATGCGGCATCAGAGCAGATTGTACTGAGAGTGCACCATATG
CGGTGTGAAATACCGCACAGATGCGTAAGGAGAAAATACCGCATCAGGCGCCATTCGCCATTCAGGCTGC
GCAACTGTTGGGAAGGGCGATCGGTGCGGGCCTCTTCGCTATTACGCCAGCTGGCGAAAGGGGGATGTGC
TGCAAGGCGATTAAGTTGGGTAACGCCAGGGTTTTCCCAGTCACGACGTTGTAAAACGACGGCGCAAGGA
ATGGTGCATGCAAGGAGATGGCGCCCAACAGTCCCCCGGCCACGGGGCCTGCCACCATACCCACGCCGAA
ACAAGCGCTCATGAGCCCGAAGTGGCGAGCCCGATCTTCCCCATCGGTGATGTCGGCGATATAGGCGCCA
GCAACCGCACCTGTGGCGCCGGTGATGCCGGCCACGATGCGTCCGGCGTAGAGGCGATTAGTCCAATTTG
TTAAAGACAGGATATCAGTGGTCCAGGCTCTAGTTTTGACTCAACAATATCACCAGCTGAAGCCTATAGA
GTACGAGCCATAGATAAAATAAAAGATTTTATTTAGTCTCCAGAAAAAGGGGGG
