>Addgene plasmid #130726 | pMSCVbsd-PPARD-C91A-E92A | depositor partial sequence | sequence record 250237 | PPARD C91A-E92A
ATGGAGCAGCCACAGGAGGAAGCCCCTGAGGTCCGGGAAGAGGAGGAGAAAGAGGAAGTGGCAGAGGCAG
AAGGAGCCCCAGAGCTCAATGGGGGACCACAGCATGCACTTCCTTCCAGCAGCTACACAGACCTCTCCCG
GAGCTCCTCGCCACCCTCACTGCTGGACCAACTGCAGATGGGCTGTGACGGGGCCTCATGCGGCAGCCTC
AACATGGAGTGCCGGGTGTGCGGGGACAAGGCATCGGGCTTCCACTACGGTGTTCATGCAGCCGCCGGGT
GCAAGGGCTTCTTCCGTCGTACGATCCGCATGAAGCTGGAGTACGAGAAGTGTGAGCGCAGCTGCAAGAT
TCAGAAGAAGAACCGCAACAAGTGCCAGTACTGCCGCTTCCAGAAGTGCCTGGCACTGGGCATGTCACAC
AACGCTATCCGTTTTGGTCGGATGCCGGAGGCTGAGAAGAGGAAGCTGGTGGCAGGGCTGACTGCAAACG
AGGGGAGCCAGTACAACCCACAGGTGGCCGACCTGAAGGCCTTCTCCAAGCACATCTACAATGCCTACCT
GAAAAACTTCAACATGACCAAAAAGAAGGCCCGCAGCATCCTCACCGGCAAAGCCAGCCACACGGCGCCC
TTTGTGATCCACGACATCGAGACATTGTGGCAGGCAGAGAAGGGGCTGGTGTGGAAGCAGTTGGTGAATG
GCCTGCCTCCCTACAAGGAGATCAGCGTGCACGTCTTCTACCGCTGCCAGTGCACCACAGTGGAGACCGT
GCGGGAGCTCACTGAGTTCGCCAAGAGCATCCCCAGCTTCAGCAGCCTCTTCCTCAACGACCAGGTTACC
CTTCTCAAGTATGGCGTGCACGAGGCCATCTTCGCCATGCTGGCCTCTATCGTCAACAAGGACGGGCTGC
TGGTAGCCAACGGCAGTGGCTTTGTCACCCGTGAGTTCCTGCGCAGCCTCCGCAAACCCTTCAGTGATAT
CATTGAGCCTAAGTTTGAATTTGCTGTCAAGTTCAACGCCCTGGAACTTGATGACAGTGACCTGGCCCTA
TTCATTGCGGCCATCATTCTGTGTGGAGACCGGCCAGGCCTCATGAACGTTCCACGGGTGGAGGCTATCC
AGGACACCATCCTGCGTGCCCTCGAATTCCACCTGCAGGCCAACCACCCTGATGCCCAGTACCTCTTCCC
CAAGCTGCTGCAGAAGATGGCTGACCTGCGGCAACTGGTCACCGAGCACGCCCAGATGATGCAGCGGATC
AAGAAGACCGAAACCGAGACCTCGCTGCACCCTCTGCTCCAGGAGATCTACAAGGACATGTACTAA
